>Addgene plasmid #229023 | pRDA052H_sgCh2 | addgene full sequence | sequence record 467900 | Addgene NGS Result
TTGAGATCCTTTTTTTCTGCGCGTAATCTGCTGCTTGCAAACAAAAAAACCACCGCTACCAGCGGTGGTT
TGTTTGCCGGATCAAGAGCTACCAACTCTTTTTCCGAAGGTAACTGGCTTCAGCAGAGCGCAGATACCAA
ATACTGTTCTTCTAGTGTAGCCGTAGTTAGGCCACCACTTCAAGAACTCTGTAGCACCGCCTACATACCT
CGCTCTGCTAATCCTGTTACCAGTGGCTGCTGCCAGTGGCGATAAGTCGTGTCTTACCGGGTTGGACTCA
AGACGATAGTTACCGGATAAGGCGCAGCGGTCGGGCTGAACGGGGGGTTCGTGCACACAGCCCAGCTTGG
AGCGAACGACCTACACCGAACTGAGATACCTACAGCGTGAGCTATGAGAAAGCGCCACGCTTCCCGAAGG
GAGAAAGGCGGACAGGTATCCGGTAAGCGGCAGGGTCGGAACAGGAGAGCGCACGAGGGAGCTTCCAGGG
GGAAACGCCTGGTATCTTTATAGTCCTGTCGGGTTTCGCCACCTCTGACTTGAGCGTCGATTTTTGTGAT
GCTCGTCAGGGGGGCGGAGCCTATGGAAAAACGCCAGCAACGCGGCCTTTTTACGGTTCCTGGCCTTTTG
CTGGCCTTTTGCTCACATGTTCTTTCCTGCGTTATCCCCTGATTCTGTGGATAACCGTATTACCGCCTTT
GAGTGAGCTGATACCGCTCGCCGCAGCCGAACGACCGAGCGCAGCGAGTCAGTGAGCGAGGAAGCGGAAG
AGCGCCCAATACGCAAACCGCCTCTCCCCGCGCGTTGGCCGATTCATTAATGCAGCTGGCACGACAGGTT
TCCCGACTGGAAAGCGGGCAGTGAGCGCAACGCAATTAATGTGAGTTAGCTCACTCATTAGGCACCCCAG
GCTTTACACTTTATGCTTCCGGCTCGTATGTTGTGTGGAATTGTGAGCGGATAACAATTTCACACAGGAA
ACAGCTATGACCATGATTACGCCAAGCGCGCAATTAACCCTCACTAAAGGGAACAAAAGCTGGAGCTGCA
AGCTTAATGTAGTCTTATGCAATACTCTTGTAGTCTTGCAACATGGTAACGATGAGTTAGCAACATGCCT
TACAAGGAGAGAAAAAGCACCGTGCATGCCGATTGGTGGAAGTAAGGTGGTACGATCGTGCCTTATTAGG
AAGGCAACAGACGGGTCTGACATGGATTGGACGAACCACTGAATTGCCGCATTGCAGAGATATTGTATTT
AAGTGCCTAGCTCGATACATAAACGGGTCTCTCTGGTTAGACCAGATCTGAGCCTGGGAGCTCTCTGGCT
AACTAGGGAACCCACTGCTTAAGCCTCAATAAAGCTTGCCTTGAGTGCTTCAAGTAGTGTGTGCCCGTCT
GTTGTGTGACTCTGGTAACTAGAGATCCCTCAGACCCTTTTAGTCAGTGTGGAAAATCTCTAGCAGTGGC
GCCCGAACAGGGACTTGAAAGCGAAAGGGAAACCAGAGGAGCTCTCTCGACGCAGGACTCGGCTTGCTGA
AGCGCGCACGGCAAGAGGCGAGGGGCGGCGACTGGTGAGTACGCCAAAAATTTTGACTAGCGGAGGCTAG
AAGGAGAGAGATGGGTGCGAGAGCGTCAGTATTAAGCGGGGGAGAATTAGATCGCGATGGGAAAAAATTC
GGTTAAGGCCAGGGGGAAAGAAAAAATATAAATTAAAACATATAGTATGGGCAAGCAGGGAGCTAGAACG
ATTCGCAGTTAATCCTGGCCTGTTAGAAACATCAGAAGGCTGTAGACAAATACTGGGACAGCTACAACCA
TCCCTTCAGACAGGATCAGAAGAACTTAGATCATTATATAATACAGTAGCAACCCTCTATTGTGTGCATC
AAAGGATAGAGATAAAAGACACCAAGGAAGCTTTAGACAAGATAGAGGAAGAGCAAAACAAAAGTAAGAC
CACCGCACAGCAAGCGGCCGCTGATCTTCAGACCTGGAGGAGGAGATATGAGGGACAATTGGAGAAGTGA
ATTATATAAATATAAAGTAGTAAAAATTGAACCATTAGGAGTAGCACCCACCAAGGCAAAGAGAAGAGTG
GTGCAGAGAGAAAAAAGAGCAGTGGGAATAGGAGCTTTGTTCCTTGGGTTCTTGGGAGCAGCAGGAAGCA
CTATGGGCGCAGCGTCAATGACGCTGACGGTACAGGCCAGACAATTATTGTCTGGTATAGTGCAGCAGCA
GAACAATTTGCTGAGGGCTATTGAGGCGCAACAGCATCTGTTGCAACTCACAGTCTGGGGCATCAAGCAG
CTCCAGGCAAGAATCCTGGCTGTGGAAAGATACCTAAAGGATCAACAGCTCCTGGGGATTTGGGGTTGCT
CTGGAAAACTCATTTGCACCACTGCTGTGCCTTGGAATGCTAGTTGGAGTAATAAATCTCTGGAACAGAT
TTGGAATCACACGACCTGGATGGAGTGGGACAGAGAAATTAACAATTACACAAGCTTAATACACTCCTTA
ATTGAAGAATCGCAAAACCAGCAAGAAAAGAATGAACAAGAATTATTGGAATTAGATAAATGGGCAAGTT
TGTGGAATTGGTTTAACATAACAAATTGGCTGTGGTATATAAAATTATTCATAATGATAGTAGGAGGCTT
GGTAGGTTTAAGAATAGTTTTTGCTGTACTTTCTATAGTGAATAGAGTTAGGCAGGGATATTCACCATTA
TCGTTTCAGACCCACCTCCCAACCCCGAGGGGACCCAGAGGTACCGAGGGCCTATTTCCCATGATTCCTT
CATATTTGCATATACGATACAAGGCTGTTAGAGAGATAATTAGAATTAATTTGACTGTAAACACAAAGAT
ATTAGTACAAAATACGTGACGTAGAAAGTAATAATTTCTTGGGTAGTTTGCAGTTTTAAAATTATGTTTT
AAAATGGACTATCATATGCTTACCGTAACTTGAAAGTATTTCGATTTCTTGGCTTTATATATCTTGTGGA
AAGGACGAAACACCGGTAATTTCTACTCTTGTAGATGTAAAACCCTACTAATATTCCACTAATTTCTACT
ATCGTAGATGCACTGCAGGTGTCATGATGAAGTTTTTTGAATTCGCTAGCAAGCTTGGCGTAACTAGATC
TTGAGACAAATGGCAGTATTCATCCACAATTTTAAAAGAAAAGGGGGGATTGGGGGGTACAGTGCAGGGG
AAAGAATAGTAGACATAATAGCAACAGACATACAAACTAAAGAATTACAAAAACAAATTACAAAAATTCA
AAATTTTCGGGTTTATTACAGGGACAGCAGAGATCCACTTTGGCGCCGGCTCGAGGGGGCCCGGGTGCAA
AGATGGATAAAGTTTTAAACAGAGAGGAATCTTTGCAGCTAATGGACCTTCTAGGTCTTGAAAGGAGTGG
GAATTGGCTCCGGTGCCCGTCAGTGGGCAGAGCGCACATCGCCCACAGTCCCCGAGAAGTTGGGGGGAGG
GGTCGGCAATTGATCCGGTGCCTAGAGAAGGTGGCGCGGGGTAAACTGGGAAAGTGATGTCGTGTACTGG
CTCCGCCTTTTTCCCGAGGGTGGGGGAGAACCGTATATAAGTGCAGTAGTCGCCGTGAACGTTCTTTTTC
GCAACGGGTTTGCCGCCAGAACACAGGTAAGTGCCGTGTGTGGTTCCCGCGGGCCTGGCCTCTTTACGGG
TTATGGCCCTTGCGTGCCTTGAATTACTTCCACCTGGCTGCAGTACGTGATTCTTGATCCCGAGCTTCGG
GTTGGAAGTGGGTGGGAGAGTTCGAGGCCTTGCGCTTAAGGAGCCCCTTCGCCTCGTGCTTGAGTTGAGG
CCTGGCCTGGGCGCTGGGGCCGCCGCGTGCGAATCTGGTGGCACCTTCGCGCCTGTCTCGCTGCTTTCGA
TAAGTCTCTAGCCATTTAAAATTTTTGATGACCTGCTGCGACGCTTTTTTTCTGGCAAGATAGTCTTGTA
AATGCGGGCCAAGATCTGCACACTGGTATTTCGGTTTTTGGGGCCGCGGGCGGCGACGGGGCCCGTGCGT
CCCAGCGCACATGTTCGGCGAGGCGGGGCCTGCGAGCGCGGCCACCGAGAATCGGACGGGGGTAGTCTCA
AGCTGGCCGGCCTGCTCTGGTGCCTGGCCTCGCGCCGCCGTGTATCGCCCCGCCCTGGGCGGCAAGGCTG
GCCCGGTCGGCACCAGTTGCGTGAGCGGAAAGATGGCCGCTTCCCGGCCCTGCTGCAGGGAGCTCAAAAT
GGAGGACGCGGCGCTCGGGAGAGCGGGCGGGTGAGTCACCCACACAAAGGAAAAGGGCCTTTCCGTCCTC
AGCCGTCGCTTCATGTGACTCCACGGAGTACCGGGCGCCGTCCAGGCACCTCGATTAGTTCTCGAGCTTT
TGGAGTACGTCGTCTTTAGGTTGGGGGGAGGGGTTTTATGCGATGGAGTTTCCCCACACTGAGTGGGTGG
AGACTGAAGTTAGGCCAGCTTGGCACTTGATGTAATTCTCCTTGGAATTTGCCCTTTTTGAGTTTGGATC
TTGGTTCATTCTCAAGCCTCAGACAGTGGTTCAAAGTTTTTTTCTTCCATTTCAGGTGTCGTGACGTACG
GCCACCATGAAAAAGCCTGAACTCACCGCTACCTCTGTCGAGAAGTTTCTGATCGAAAAGTTCGACAGCG
TATCCGACCTGATGCAGCTCTCCGAGGGCGAAGAATCTCGGGCTTTCAGCTTCGATGTGGGAGGGCGTGG
ATATGTCCTGCGGGTGAATAGCTGCGCCGATGGTTTCTACAAAGATCGCTATGTTTATCGGCACTTTGCA
TCCGCCGCTCTCCCTATTCCCGAAGTGCTTGACATTGGGGAGTTCAGCGAGAGCCTGACCTATTGCATCT
CCCGCCGTGCACAGGGTGTCACCTTGCAAGACCTGCCTGAAACCGAACTGCCCGCTGTTCTCCAGCCCGT
CGCCGAGGCCATGGATGCCATCGCTGCCGCCGATCTTAGCCAGACCAGCGGGTTCGGCCCATTCGGACCT
CAAGGAATCGGTCAATACACTACATGGCGCGATTTCATCTGCGCTATTGCTGATCCCCATGTGTATCACT
GGCAAACTGTGATGGACGACACCGTCAGTGCCTCCGTCGCCCAGGCTCTCGATGAGCTGATGCTTTGGGC
CGAGGACTGCCCCGAAGTCCGGCACCTCGTGCACGCCGATTTCGGCTCCAACAATGTCCTGACCGACAAT
GGCCGCATAACAGCCGTCATTGACTGGAGCGAGGCCATGTTCGGGGATTCCCAATACGAGGTCGCCAACA
TCTTCTTCTGGAGGCCCTGGTTGGCTTGTATGGAGCAGCAGACCCGCTACTTCGAGCGGAGGCATCCCGA
GCTTGCAGGATCTCCTCGGCTCCGGGCTTATATGCTCCGCATTGGTCTTGACCAACTCTATCAGAGCTTG
GTTGACGGCAATTTCGATGATGCAGCTTGGGCTCAGGGTCGCTGCGACGCAATCGTCCGGTCCGGAGCCG
GGACTGTCGGGCGTACACAAATCGCCCGCAGAAGCGCTGCCGTCTGGACCGATGGCTGTGTGGAAGTGCT
CGCCGATAGTGGAAACAGACGCCCCAGCACTCGTCCTAGGGCAAAGGATCTGCAGTAAACGCGTTAAGTC
GACAATCAACCTCTGGATTACAAAATTTGTGAAAGATTGACTGGTATTCTTAACTATGTTGCTCCTTTTA
CGCTATGTGGATACGCTGCTTTAATGCCTTTGTATCATGCTATTGCTTCCCGTATGGCTTTCATTTTCTC
CTCCTTGTATAAATCCTGGTTGCTGTCTCTTTATGAGGAGTTGTGGCCCGTTGTCAGGCAACGTGGCGTG
GTGTGCACTGTGTTTGCTGACGCAACCCCCACTGGTTGGGGCATTGCCACCACCTGTCAGCTCCTTTCCG
GGACTTTCGCTTTCCCCCTCCCTATTGCCACGGCGGAACTCATCGCCGCCTGCCTTGCCCGCTGCTGGAC
AGGGGCTCGGCTGTTGGGCACTGACAATTCCGTGGTGTTGTCGGGGAAATCATCGTCCTTTCCTTGGCTG
CTCGCCTGTGTTGCCACCTGGATTCTGCGCGGGACGTCCTTCTGCTACGTCCCTTCGGCCCTCAATCCAG
CGGACCTTCCTTCCCGCGGCCTGCTGCCGGCTCTGCGGCCTCTTCCGCGTCTTCGCCTTCGCCCTCAGAC
GAGTCGGATCTCCCTTTGGGCCGCCTCCCCGCGTCGACTTTAAGACCAATGACTTACAAGGCAGCTGTAG
ATCTTAGCCACTTTTTAAAAGAAAAGGGGGGACTGGAAGGGCTAATTCACTCCCAACGAAGACAAGATCT
GCTTTTTGCTTGTACTGGGTCTCTCTGGTTAGACCAGATCTGAGCCTGGGAGCTCTCTGGCTAACTAGGG
AACCCACTGCTTAAGCCTCAATAAAGCTTGCCTTGAGTGCTTCAAGTAGTGTGTGCCCGTCTGTTGTGTG
ACTCTGGTAACTAGAGATCCCTCAGACCCTTTTAGTCAGTGTGGAAAATCTCTAGCAGTACGTATAGTAG
TTCATGTCATCTTATTATTCAGTATTTATAACTTGCAAAGAAATGAATATCAGAGAGTGAGAGGAACTTG
TTTATTGCAGCTTATAATGGTTACAAATAAAGCAATAGCATCACAAATTTCACAAATAAAGCATTTTTTT
CACTGCATTCTAGTTGTGGTTTGTCCAAACTCATCAATGTATCTTATCATGTCTGGCTCTAGCTATCCCG
CCCCTAACTCCGCCCATCCCGCCCCTAACTCCGCCCAGTTCCGCCCATTCTCCGCCCCATGGCTGACTAA
TTTTTTTTATTTATGCAGAGGCCGAGGCCGCCTCGGCCTCTGAGCTATTCCAGAAGTAGTGAGGAGGCTT
TTTTGGAGGCCTAGGGACGTACCCAATTCGCCCTATAGTGAGTCGTATTACGCGCGCTCACTGGCCGTCG
TTTTACAACGTCGTGACTGGGAAAACCCTGGCGTTACCCAACTTAATCGCCTTGCAGCACATCCCCCTTT
CGCCAGCTGGCGTAATAGCGAAGAGGCCCGCACCGATCGCCCTTCCCAACAGTTGCGCAGCCTGAATGGC
GAATGGG
[124 nt withheld, positions 7148-7271]
C
[91 nt withheld, positions 7273-7363]
A
[49 nt withheld, positions 7365-7413]
CCTTTGACGTTGGAGTCCACGTTCTTT
[37 nt withheld, positions 7441-7477]
ACCCTATCTCGGTCTATTCTTTTGATTTATAAGGGATTTTGCCGATTTCGGCCTATTGGTTAAAAAATGA
GCTGATTTAACAAAAATTTAACGCGAATTTTAACAAAATATTAACGCTTACAATTTAGGTGGCACTTTTC
GGGGAAATGTGCGCGGAACCCCTATTTGTTTATTTTTCTAAATACATTCAAATATGTATCCGCTCATGAG
ACAATAACCCTGATAAATGCTTCAATAATATTGAAAAAGGAAGAGTATGAGTATTCAACATTTCCGTGTC
GCCCTTATTCCCTTTTTTGCGGCATTTTGCCTTCCTGTTTTTGCTCACCCAGAAACGCTGGTGAAAGTAA
AAGATGCTGAAGATCAGTTGGGTGCACGAGTGGGTTACATCGAACTGGATCTCAACAGCGGTAAGATCCT
TGAGAGTTTTCGCCCCGAAGAACGTTTTCCAATGATGAGCACTTTTAAAGTTCTGCTATGTGGCGCGGTA
TTATCCCGTATTGACGCCGGGCAAGAGCAACTCGGTCGCCGCATACACTATTCTCAGAATGACTTGGTTG
AGTACTCACCAGTCACAGAAAAGCATCTTACGGATGGCATGACAGTAAGAGAATTATGCAGTGCTGCCAT
AACCATGAGTGATAACACTGCGGCCAACTTACTTCTGACAACGATCGGAGGACCGAAGGAGCTAACCGCT
TTTTTGCACAACATGGGGGATCATGTAACTCGCCTTGATCGTTGGGAACCGGAGCTGAATGAAGCCATAC
CAAACGACGAGCGTGACACCACGATGCCTGTAGCAATGGCAACAACGTTGCGCAAACTATTAACTGGCGA
ACTACTTACTCTAGCTTCCCGGCAACAATTAATAGACTGGATGGAGGCGGATAAAGTTGCAGGACCACTT
CTGCGCTCGGCCCTTCCGGCTGGCTGGTTTATTGCTGATAAATCTGGAGCCGGTGAGCGTGGGTCTCGCG
GTATCATTGCAGCACTGGGGCCAGATGGTAAGCCCTCCCGTATCGTAGTTATCTACACGACGGGGAGTCA
GGCAACTATGGATGAACGAAATAGACAGATCGCTGAGATAGGTGCCTCACTGATTAAGCATTGGTAACTG
TCAGACCAAGTTTACTCATATATACTTTAGATTGATTTAAAACTTCATTTTTAATTTAAAAGGATCTAGG
TGAAGATCCTTTTTGATAATCTCATGACCAAAATCCCTTAACGTGAGTTTTCGTTCCACTGAGCGTCAGA
CCCCGTAGAAAAGATCAAAGGATCTTC
Features (pLannotate 1.2.2; 28 found; start..end, strand, type, name):
      1..589     +  rep_origin     ori: high-copy-number ColE1/pMB1/pBR322/pUC origin of replication
    772..864     +  CDS            lacI (fragment): lac repressor; lacI; The lac repressor binds to the lac operator to inhibit transcription in E. coli. This inhibition can be relieved by adding lactose or isopropyl-β-D-thiogalactopyranoside (IPTG).
    877..898     +  protein_bind   CAP binding site: CAP binding activates transcription in the presence of cAMP. E. coli catabolite activator protein
    913..943     +  promoter       lac promoter: promoter for the E. coli lac operon
    951..967     +  protein_bind   lac operator: The lac repressor binds to the lac operator to inhibit transcription in E. coli. This inhibition can be relieved by adding lactose or isopropyl-β-D-thiogalactopyranoside (IPTG). lac repressor encoded by lacI
   1012..1030    +  promoter       T3 promoter: promoter for bacteriophage T3 RNA polymerase
   1058..1284    +  promoter       RSV promoter: Rous sarcoma virus enhancer/promoter
   1285..1465    +  LTR            5' LTR (truncated): truncated 5' long terminal repeat (LTR) from HIV-1
   1512..1637    +  misc_feature   HIV-1 Ψ: packaging signal of human immunodeficiency virus type 1
   1621..1984    +  CDS            HIV-1 gag (fragment): gag protein from human immunodeficiency virus 1; gag
   2130..2363    +  misc_feature   RRE: The Rev response element (RRE) of HIV-1 allows for Rev-dependent mRNA export from the nucleus to the cytoplasm.
   2740..2766    +  CDS            Rev (fragment): human immunodeficiency virus 1 (HIV-1) Rev protein; rev; enhances nuclear export of unspliced and incompletely spliced viral mRNAs
   2776..3016    +  promoter       U6 promoter: RNA polymerase III promoter for human U6 snRNA
   3180..3297    +  misc_feature   cPPT/CTS: central polypurine tract and central termination sequence of HIV-1
   3363..3429    +  CDS            small t antigen (fragment): SV40 (simian virus 40) small t antigen
   3455..3666    +  promoter       EF-1α core promoter: core promoter for human elongation factor EF-1α
   3667..4605    +  intron         EF-1α intron A: intron upstream of the start codon of human EF-1α
   4627..5648    +  CDS            HygR (fragment): hygromycin B phosphotransferase confers resistance to hygromycin
   5674..6262    +  misc_feature   WPRE: woodchuck hepatitis virus posttranscriptional regulatory element
   6313..6332    +  misc_feature   cPPT/CTS (fragment): central polypurine tract and central termination sequence of HIV-1
   6334..6567    +  LTR            3' LTR (ΔU3): self-inactivating 3' long terminal repeat (LTR) from HIV-1
   6645..6766    +  polyA_signal   SV40 poly(A) signal: SV40 polyadenylation signal
   6806..6941    +  rep_origin     SV40 ori: SV40 origin of replication
   6962..6980    -  promoter       T7 promoter: promoter for bacteriophage T7 RNA polymerase
   6988..7143    +  CDS            lacZα (fragment): LacZα fragment of β-galactosidase; lacZ fragment
   7148..7576    +  rep_origin     f1 ori (sequence partly withheld): f1 bacteriophage origin of replication; arrow indicates direction of (+) strand synthesis
   7629..7733    +  promoter       AmpR promoter: bla
   7734..8594    +  CDS            AmpR: β-lactamase; bla; confers resistance to ampicillin, carbenicillin, and related antibiotics
