[The description below was written by a language model from this plasmid's Addgene catalogue record and pLannotate feature annotations shown in this document.]
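Description:
pRDA052H_sgCh2 is an 8,764 bp third-generation-style lentiviral CRISPR guide expression plasmid built on the pRDA_052 backbone, with hygromycin as the mammalian selectable marker. It is maintained in E. coli through a high-copy ColE1/pUC-type origin and an ampicillin resistance gene (β-lactamase under its own promoter). The backbone also carries an f1 origin, an SV40 origin and poly(A) signal, and remnants of a lac/lacZα cloning region flanked by T3 and T7 promoters.

The transfer cassette is driven by an RSV promoter fused to a truncated HIV-1 5' LTR, followed by the Ψ packaging signal with a partial gag sequence, the Rev response element for Rev-dependent nuclear export of the genomic RNA, and a cPPT/CTS element. It ends in a ΔU3 self-inactivating 3' LTR, so the integrated provirus lacks LTR promoter activity. Within this cassette, a human U6 RNA polymerase III promoter expresses the insert sgChr2, a guide for the enhanced AsCas12a nuclease (EnAsCas12a) that directs cutting at an intergenic region on human chromosome 2. The feature table does not annotate the guide itself or its direct repeat, which presumably lie in the unannotated stretch just downstream of U6. A separate EF-1α core promoter with its intron A drives hygromycin B phosphotransferase, followed by a WPRE to enhance transcript expression. No Cas12a coding sequence is annotated, so the nuclease must be supplied separately.

According to the record, the construct serves as a cutting control: it induces a double-strand break at a non-genic site, which lets the effects of DNA cleavage be distinguished from gene-specific knockout phenotypes in EnAsCas12a experiments in human cells.
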