Addgene plasmid #229023: pRDA052H_sgCh2
Purpose: Expression of a EnAsCas12a control guide that cuts an intergenic region on chromosome 2
Depositing lab: Francisca Vazquez. Depositing organization: Broad Institute. Publication: SKI complex loss renders 9p21.3-deleted or MSI-H cancers dependent on PELO. Borck PC, Boyle I, Jankovic K, Bick N, Foster K, Lau AC, Parker-Burns LI, Lubicki DA, Li T, Borah AA, Lofaso NJ, Das Sharma S, Chan T, Kishen RV, Adeagbo A, Raghavan S, Aquilanti E, Prensner JR, Krill-Burger JM, Golub TR, Campbell CD, Dempster JM, Chan EM, Vazquez F. Nature. 2025 Feb 5. doi: 10.1038/s41586-024-08509-3. PubMed 39910293.
Backbone
  Vector backbone: pRDA_052
  Total vector size (bp): 8764
  Vector type: Mammalian Expression, Lentiviral, CRISPR
  Selectable markers: Hygromycin
Growth in bacteria
  Bacterial resistance: Ampicillin, 100 μg/mL
  Growth temperature: 30°C
  Growth strain: NEB Stable
  Copy number: High Copy
Gene/Insert
  Gene/Insert name: sgChr2
  gRNA/shRNA sequence: GTAAAACCCTACTAATATTCCAC
  Species: H. sapiens (human)
Terms and licenses: Academic/Nonprofit Terms; Industry Terms: Not Available to Industry
How to cite: pRDA052H_sgCh2 was a gift from Francisca Vazquez (Addgene plasmid # 229023 ; http://n2t.net/addgene:229023 ; RRID:Addgene_229023)
